Addgene plasmid #240603: ACE2-Mutant-C0
Purpose: To test ACE2 cleavage by TMPRSS2. This protease targets R and K amino acids of ACE2, so these amino acids were substituted by A at Cluster 0 located within the collectrin-like site on ACE2
Depositing lab: Zaid Abassi.
Backbone
  Vector backbone: pcDNA3.1(-)
  Backbone size w/o insert (bp): 5378
  Vector type: Mammalian Expression
Growth in bacteria
  Bacterial resistance: Ampicillin, 100 μg/mL
  Growth temperature: 37°C
  Growth strain: DH5alpha
  Copy number: High Copy
Gene/Insert
  Gene/Insert name: Angiotensin-converting enzyme 2 (alt name: ACE2)
  Species: H. sapiens (human)
  Insert size (bp): 2472
  Mutation: Arginine (R) and Lysine (K) residues on ACE2-cluster 0 (C0 amio acids range 619-625) are substituted by alanine (A)
  Entrez Gene: ACE2 (a.k.a. ACEH)
  Promoter: CMV
  Tag / fusion protein: FLAG tag (C terminal on insert)
  Cloning method: Gibson Cloning
  Sequencing primers: 3′ bGH-R primer: TAGAAGGCACAGTCGAGG
Resource information
  A portion of this plasmid was derived from a plasmid made by: Hyeryun Choe (Addgene Plasmid #1786)
Terms and licenses: Academic/Nonprofit Terms; Industry Terms: Not Available to Industry
Depositor comments: The sequences encoding ACE2 mutants with a C-terminal FLAG tag were generated in two steps. In step 1, ACE2 mutant inserts were generated by overlap-extension PCR with specific primers. In step 2, the mutated ACE2 PCR insert was inserted into pcDNA 3.1 vector using the NEBuilder HiFi DNA Assembly kit. The integrity of all PCR-amplified sequences was confirmed by automated sequence analysis.
How to cite: ACE2-Mutant-C0 was a gift from Zaid Abassi (Addgene plasmid # 240603 ; http://n2t.net/addgene:240603 ; RRID:Addgene_240603)
