[The description below was written by a language model from this plasmid's Addgene catalogue record and pLannotate feature annotations shown in this document.]
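Description:
ACE2-Mutant-C0 is a mammalian expression plasmid built on the pcDNA3.1(-) backbone that carries a mutated human angiotensin-converting enzyme 2 (ACE2) coding sequence. The sequenced construct is about 7.85 kb. It is propagated in E. coli through a high-copy ColE1/pUC-type origin with ampicillin selection (AmpR under its own bla promoter), and it also contains an f1 origin. For mammalian cells the backbone provides a NeoR/KanR cassette driven by the SV40 enhancer/early promoter and terminated by the SV40 poly(A) signal, which would allow G418 selection of stable transfectants. The remaining small annotations (lac promoter/operator, lacI, ble, bom and a short HIV-1 LTR-like match next to the CMV promoter) are fragment hits typical of automated annotation of this backbone rather than functional modules.

The ACE2 open reading frame sits downstream of the CMV immediate-early enhancer and promoter, with a T7 promoter just upstream, and is followed by the bovine growth hormone polyadenylation signal. According to the record, the insert carries a C-terminal FLAG tag for detection, although the tag is not separately annotated in the feature table. The arginine and lysine residues within "cluster 0" (residues 619–625, in the collectrin-like region) are replaced by alanine. Because TMPRSS2 cleaves after arginine and lysine, these substitutions remove candidate cleavage sites. The construct is intended for testing whether this cluster is needed for TMPRSS2-mediated processing of ACE2. The mutant insert was made by overlap-extension PCR, partly from an earlier ACE2 plasmid, and was joined to the vector by Gibson-type assembly.
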