Features (pLannotate 1.2.2; 20 found; start..end, strand, type, name):
     42..266     +  polyA_signal   bGH poly(A) signal: bovine growth hormone polyadenylation signal
    270..291     +  promoter       SV40 promoter (fragment): SV40 enhancer and early promoter
    312..740     +  rep_origin     f1 ori (sequence partly withheld): f1 bacteriophage origin of replication; arrow indicates direction of (+) strand synthesis
    754..1083    +  promoter       SV40 promoter: SV40 enhancer and early promoter
   1150..1942    +  CDS            NeoR/KanR: aminoglycoside phosphotransferase from Tn5; aph(3')-II (or nptII); confers resistance to neomycin, kanamycin, and G418 (Geneticin®)
   1963..2121    +  CDS            ble (fragment): BLE_KLEPN - Experimental evidence at protein level: Swiss-Prot protein existence level 1. Binding protein with a strong affinity to the bleomycin family of antibiotics. Binds to CL990; an antimitotic-antibiotic compound. From Klebsiella pneumoniae.
   2116..2237    +  polyA_signal   SV40 poly(A) signal: SV40 polyadenylation signal
   2310..2326    -  protein_bind   lac operator: The lac repressor binds to the lac operator to inhibit transcription in E. coli. This inhibition can be relieved by adding lactose or isopropyl-β-D-thiogalactopyranoside (IPTG). lac repressor encoded by lacI
   2334..2364    -  promoter       lac promoter: promoter for the E. coli lac operon
   2379..2400    -  protein_bind   CAP binding site: CAP binding activates transcription in the presence of cAMP. E. coli catabolite activator protein
   2413..2505    -  CDS            lacI (fragment): lac repressor; lacI; The lac repressor binds to the lac operator to inhibit transcription in E. coli. This inhibition can be relieved by adding lactose or isopropyl-β-D-thiogalactopyranoside (IPTG).
   2688..3276    -  rep_origin     ori: high-copy-number ColE1/pMB1/pBR322/pUC origin of replication
   3447..4307    -  CDS            AmpR: β-lactamase; bla; confers resistance to ampicillin, carbenicillin, and related antibiotics
   4308..4412    -  promoter       AmpR promoter: bla
   4471..4523    -  misc_feature   bom (fragment): basis of mobility region from pBR322
   4678..5057    +  enhancer       CMV enhancer: human cytomegalovirus immediate early enhancer
   5058..5261    +  promoter       CMV promoter: human cytomegalovirus (CMV) immediate early promoter
   5257..5290    +  LTR            5' LTR (truncated) (fragment): truncated 5' long terminal repeat (LTR) from HIV-1
   5306..5324    +  promoter       T7 promoter: promoter for bacteriophage T7 RNA polymerase
   5367..7781    +  CDS            ACE2: ACE2_HUMAN - Experimental evidence at protein level: Swiss-Prot protein existence level 1. [Isoform 2]: (Microbial infection) Non-functional as a receptor for human coronavirus SARS-CoV-2. From Homo sapiens (Human).
>Addgene plasmid #240603 | ACE2-Mutant-C0 | addgene full sequence | sequence record 482814 | Addgene NGS Result
GCTTGGATCCGCGTTAAGTTTAAACCGCTGATCAGCCTCGACTGTGCCTTCTAGTTGCCAGCCATCTGTT
GTTTGCCCCTCCCCCGTGCCTTCCTTGACCCTGGAAGGTGCCACTCCCACTGTCCTTTCCTAATAAAATG
AGGAAATTGCATCGCATTGTCTGAGTAGGTGTCATTCTATTCTGGGGGGTGGGGTGGGGCAGGACAGCAA
GGGGGAGGATTGGGAAGACAATAGCAGGCATGCTGGGGATGCGGTGGGCTCTATGGCTTCTGAGGCGGAA
AGAACCAGCTGGGGCTCTAGGGGGTATCCCC
[124 nt withheld, positions 312-435]
C
[91 nt withheld, positions 437-527]
A
[49 nt withheld, positions 529-577]
CCTTTGACGTTGGAGTCCACGTTCTTT
[37 nt withheld, positions 605-641]
ACCCTATCTCGGTCTATTCTTTTGATTTATAAGGGATTTTGCCGATTTCGGCCTATTGGTTAAAAAATGA
GCTGATTTAACAAAAATTTAACGCGAATTAATTCTGTGGAATGTGTGTCAGTTAGGGTGTGGAAAGTCCC
CAGGCTCCCCAGCAGGCAGAAGTATGCAAAGCATGCATCTCAATTAGTCAGCAACCAGGTGTGGAAAGTC
CCCAGGCTCCCCAGCAGGCAGAAGTATGCAAAGCATGCATCTCAATTAGTCAGCAACCATAGTCCCGCCC
CTAACTCCGCCCATCCCGCCCCTAACTCCGCCCAGTTCCGCCCATTCTCCGCCCCATGGCTGACTAATTT
TTTTTATTTATGCAGAGGCCGAGGCCGCCTCTGCCTCTGAGCTATTCCAGAAGTAGTGAGGAGGCTTTTT
TGGAGGCCTAGGCTTTTGCAAAAAGCTCCCGGGAGCTTGTATATCCATTTTCGGATCTGATCAAGAGACA
GGATGAGGATCGTTTCGCATGATTGAACAAGATGGATTGCACGCAGGTTCTCCGGCCGCTTGGGTGGAGA
GGCTATTCGGCTATGACTGGGCAACAGACAATCGGCTGCTCTGATGCCGCCGTGTTCCGGCTGTCAGCGC
AGGGGCGCCCGGTTCTTTTTGTCAAGACCGACCTGTCCGGTGCCCTGAATGAACTGCAGGACGAGGCAGC
GCGGCTATCGTGGCTGGCCACGACGGGCGTTCCTTGCGCAGCTGTGCTCGACGTTGTCACTGAAGCGGGA
AGGGACTGGCTGCTATTGGGCGAAGTGCCGGGGCAGGATCTCCTGTCATCTCACCTTGCTCCTGCCGAGA
AAGTATCCATCATGGCTGATGCAATGCGGCGGCTGCATACGCTTGATCCGGCTACCTGCCCATTCGACCA
CCAAGCGAAACATCGCATCGAGCGAGCACGTACTCGGATGGAAGCCGGTCTTGTCGATCAGGATGATCTG
GACGAAGAGCATCAGGGGCTCGCGCCAGCCGAACTGTTCGCCAGGCTCAAGGCGCGCATGCCCGACGGCG
AGGATCTCGTCGTGACCCATGGCGATGCCTGCTTGCCGAATATCATGGTGGAAAATGGCCGCTTTTCTGG
ATTCATCGACTGTGGCCGGCTGGGTGTGGCGGACCGCTATCAGGACATAGCGTTGGCTACCCGTGATATT
GCTGAAGAGCTTGGCGGCGAATGGGCTGACCGCTTCCTCGTGCTTTACGGTATCGCCGCTCCCGATTCGC
AGCGCATCGCCTTCTATCGCCTTCTTGACGAGTTCTTCTGAGCGGGACTCTGGGGTTCGAAATGACCGAC
CAAGCGACGCCCAACCTGCCATCACGAGATTTCGATTCCACCGCCGCCTTCTATGAAAGGTTGGGCTTCG
GAATCGTTTTCCGGGACGCCGGCTGGATGATCCTCCAGCGCGGGGATCTCATGCTGGAGTTCTTCGCCCA
CCCCAACTTGTTTATTGCAGCTTATAATGGTTACAAATAAAGCAATAGCATCACAAATTTCACAAATAAA
GCATTTTTTTCACTGCATTCTAGTTGTGGTTTGTCCAAACTCATCAATGTATCTTATCATGTCTGTATAC
CGTCGACCTCTAGCTAGAGCTTGGCGTAATCATGGTCATAGCTGTTTCCTGTGTGAAATTGTTATCCGCT
CACAATTCCACACAACATACGAGCCGGAAGCATAAAGTGTAAAGCCTGGGGTGCCTAATGAGTGAGCTAA
CTCACATTAATTGCGTTGCGCTCACTGCCCGCTTTCCAGTCGGGAAACCTGTCGTGCCAGCTGCATTAAT
GAATCGGCCAACGCGCGGGGAGAGGCGGTTTGCGTATTGGGCGCTCTTCCGCTTCCTCGCTCACTGACTC
GCTGCGCTCGGTCGTTCGGCTGCGGCGAGCGGTATCAGCTCACTCAAAGGCGGTAATACGGTTATCCACA
GAATCAGGGGATAACGCAGGAAAGAACATGTGAGCAAAAGGCCAGCAAAAGGCCAGGAACCGTAAAAAGG
CCGCGTTGCTGGCGTTTTTCCATAGGCTCCGCCCCCCTGACGAGCATCACAAAAATCGACGCTCAAGTCA
GAGGTGGCGAAACCCGACAGGACTATAAAGATACCAGGCGTTTCCCCCTGGAAGCTCCCTCGTGCGCTCT
CCTGTTCCGACCCTGCCGCTTACCGGATACCTGTCCGCCTTTCTCCCTTCGGGAAGCGTGGCGCTTTCTC
ATAGCTCACGCTGTAGGTATCTCAGTTCGGTGTAGGTCGTTCGCTCCAAGCTGGGCTGTGTGCACGAACC
CCCCGTTCAGCCCGACCGCTGCGCCTTATCCGGTAACTATCGTCTTGAGTCCAACCCGGTAAGACACGAC
TTATCGCCACTGGCAGCAGCCACTGGTAACAGGATTAGCAGAGCGAGGTATGTAGGCGGTGCTACAGAGT
TCTTGAAGTGGTGGCCTAACTACGGCTACACTAGAAGAACAGTATTTGGTATCTGCGCTCTGCTGAAGCC
AGTTACCTTCGGAAAAAGAGTTGGTAGCTCTTGATCCGGCAAACAAACCACCGCTGGTAGCGGTGGTTTT
TTTGTTTGCAAGCAGCAGATTACGCGCAGAAAAAAAGGATCTCAAGAAGATCCTTTGATCTTTTCTACGG
GGTCTGACGCTCAGTGGAACGAAAACTCACGTTAAGGGATTTTGGTCATGAGATTATCAAAAAGGATCTT
CACCTAGATCCTTTTAAATTAAAAATGAAGTTTTAAATCAATCTAAAGTATATATGAGTAAACTTGGTCT
GACAGTTACCAATGCTTAATCAGTGAGGCACCTATCTCAGCGATCTGTCTATTTCGTTCATCCATAGTTG
CCTGACTCCCCGTCGTGTAGATAACTACGATACGGGAGGGCTTACCATCTGGCCCCAGTGCTGCAATGAT
ACCGCGAGACCCACGCTCACCGGCTCCAGATTTATCAGCAATAAACCAGCCAGCCGGAAGGGCCGAGCGC
AGAAGTGGTCCTGCAACTTTATCCGCCTCCATCCAGTCTATTAATTGTTGCCGGGAAGCTAGAGTAAGTA
GTTCGCCAGTTAATAGTTTGCGCAACGTTGTTGCCATTGCTACAGGCATCGTGGTGTCACGCTCGTCGTT
TGGTATGGCTTCATTCAGCTCCGGTTCCCAACGATCAAGGCGAGTTACATGATCCCCCATGTTGTGCAAA
AAAGCGGTTAGCTCCTTCGGTCCTCCGATCGTTGTCAGAAGTAAGTTGGCCGCAGTGTTATCACTCATGG
TTATGGCAGCACTGCATAATTCTCTTACTGTCATGCCATCCGTAAGATGCTTTTCTGTGACTGGTGAGTA
CTCAACCAAGTCATTCTGAGAATAGTGTATGCGGCGACCGAGTTGCTCTTGCCCGGCGTCAATACGGGAT
AATACCGCGCCACATAGCAGAACTTTAAAAGTGCTCATCATTGGAAAACGTTCTTCGGGGCGAAAACTCT
CAAGGATCTTACCGCTGTTGAGATCCAGTTCGATGTAACCCACTCGTGCACCCAACTGATCTTCAGCATC
TTTTACTTTCACCAGCGTTTCTGGGTGAGCAAAAACAGGAAGGCAAAATGCCGCAAAAAAGGGAATAAGG
GCGACACGGAAATGTTGAATACTCATACTCTTCCTTTTTCAATATTATTGAAGCATTTATCAGGGTTATT
GTCTCATGAGCGGATACATATTTGAATGTATTTAGAAAAATAAACAAATAGGGGTTCCGCGCACATTTCC
CCGAAAAGTGCCACCTGACGTCGACGGATCGGGAGATCTCCCGATCCCCTATGGTGCACTCTCAGTACAA
TCTGCTCTGATGCCGCATAGTTAAGCCAGTATCTGCTCCCTGCTTGTGTGTTGGAGGTCGCTGAGTAGTG
CGCGAGCAAAATTTAAGCTACAACAAGGCAAGGCTTGACCGACAATTGCATGAAGAATCTGCTTAGGGTT
AGGCGTTTTGCGCTGCTTCGCGATGTACGGGCCAGATATACGCGTTGACATTGATTATTGACTAGTTATT
AATAGTAATCAATTACGGGGTCATTAGTTCATAGCCCATATATGGAGTTCCGCGTTACATAACTTACGGT
AAATGGCCCGCCTGGCTGACCGCCCAACGACCCCCGCCCATTGACGTCAATAATGACGTATGTTCCCATA
GTAACGCCAATAGGGACTTTCCATTGACGTCAATGGGTGGAGTATTTACGGTAAACTGCCCACTTGGCAG
TACATCAAGTGTATCATATGCCAAGTACGCCCCCTATTGACGTCAATGACGGTAAATGGCCCGCCTGGCA
TTATGCCCAGTACATGACCTTATGGGACTTTCCTACTTGGCAGTACATCTACGTATTAGTCATCGCTATT
ACCATGGTGATGCGGTTTTGGCAGTACATCAATGGGCGTGGATAGCGGTTTGACTCACGGGGATTTCCAA
GTCTCCACCCCATTGACGTCAATGGGAGTTTGTTTTGGCACCAAAATCAACGGGACTTTCCAAAATGTCG
TAACAACTCCGCCCCATTGACGCAAATGGGCGGTAGGCGTGTACGGTGGGAGGTCTATATAAGCAGAGCT
CTCTGGCTAACTAGAGAACCCACTGCTTACTGGCTTATCGAAATTAATACGACTCACTATAGGGAGACCC
AAGCTGGCTAGCGTTTAAACGGCAGTCAGCTAGCCATGTCAAGCTCTTCCTGGCTCCTTCTCAGCCTTGT
TGCTGTAACTGCTGCTCAGTCCACCATTGAGGAACAGGCCAAGACATTTTTGGACAAGTTTAACCACGAA
GCCGAAGACCTGTTCTATCAAAGTTCACTTGCTTCTTGGAATTATAACACCAATATTACTGAAGAGAATG
TCCAAAACATGAATAATGCTGGGGACAAATGGTCTGCCTTTTTAAAGGAACAGTCCACACTTGCCCAAAT
GTATCCACTACAAGAAATTCAGAATCTCACAGTCAAGCTTCAGCTGCAGGCTCTTCAGCAAAATGGGTCT
TCAGTGCTCTCAGAAGACAAGAGCAAACGGTTGAACACAATTCTAAATACAATGAGCACCATCTACAGTA
CTGGAAAAGTTTGTAACCCAGATAATCCACAAGAATGCTTATTACTTGAACCAGGTTTGAATGAAATAAT
GGCAAACAGTTTAGACTACAATGAGAGGCTCTGGGCTTGGGAAAGCTGGAGATCTGAGGTCGGCAAGCAG
CTGAGGCCATTATATGAAGAGTATGTGGTCTTGAAAAATGAGATGGCAAGAGCAAATCATTATGAGGACT
ATGGGGATTATTGGAGAGGAGACTATGAAGTAAATGGGGTAGATGGCTATGACTACAGCCGCGGCCAGTT
GATTGAAGATGTGGAACATACCTTTGAAGAGATTAAACCATTATATGAACATCTTCATGCCTATGTGAGG
GCAAAGTTGATGAATGCCTATCCTTCCTATATCAGTCCAATTGGATGCCTCCCTGCTCATTTGCTTGGTG
ATATGTGGGGTAGATTTTGGACAAATCTGTACTCTTTGACAGTTCCCTTTGGACAGAAACCAAACATAGA
TGTTACTGATGCAATGGTGGACCAGGCCTGGGATGCACAGAGAATATTCAAGGAGGCCGAGAAGTTCTTT
GTATCTGTTGGTCTTCCTAATATGACTCAAGGATTCTGGGAAAATTCCATGCTAACGGACCCAGGAAATG
TTCAGAAAGCAGTCTGCCATCCCACAGCTTGGGACCTGGGGAAGGGCGACTTCAGGATCCTTATGTGCAC
AAAGGTGACAATGGACGACTTCCTGACAGCTCATCATGAGATGGGGCATATCCAGTATGATATGGCATAT
GCTGCACAACCTTTTCTGCTAAGAAATGGAGCTAATGAAGGATTCCATGAAGCTGTTGGGGAAATCATGT
CACTTTCTGCAGCCACACCTAAGCATTTAAAATCCATTGGTCTTCTGTCACCCGATTTTCAAGAAGACAA
TGAAACAGAAATAAACTTCCTGCTCAAACAAGCACTCACGATTGTTGGGACTCTGCCATTTACTTACATG
TTAGAGAAGTGGAGGTGGATGGTCTTTAAAGGGGAAATTCCCAAAGACCAGTGGATGAAAAAGTGGTGGG
AGATGAAGCGAGAGATAGTTGGGGTGGTGGAACCTGTGCCCCATGATGAAACATACTGTGACCCCGCATC
TCTGTTCCATGTTTCTAATGATTACTCATTCATTCGATATTACACAAGGACCCTTTACCAATTCCAGTTT
CAAGAAGCACTTTGTCAAGCAGCTAAACATGAAGGCCCTCTGCACAAATGTGACATCTCAAACTCTACAG
AAGCTGGACAGAAACTGTTCAATATGCTGAGGCTTGGAAAATCAGAACCCTGGACCCTAGCATTGGAAAA
TGTTGTAGGAGCAAAGAACATGAATGTAAGGCCACTGCTCAACTACTTTGAGCCCTTATTTACCTGGCTG
AAAGACCAGAACAAGAATTCTTTTGTGGGATGGAGTACCGACTGGAGTCCATATGCAGACCAAAGCATCG
CAGTGGCGATAAGCCTAGCATCAGCTCTTGGAGATAAAGCATATGAATGGAACGACAATGAAATGTACCT
GTTCCGATCATCTGTTGCATATGCTATGAGGCAGTACTTTTTAAAAGTAAAAAATCAGATGATTCTTTTT
GGGGAGGAGGATGTGCGAGTGGCTAATTTGAAACCAAGAATCTCCTTTAATTTCTTTGTCACTGCACCTA
AAAATGTGTCTGATATCATTCCTAGAACTGAAGTTGAAAAGGCCATCAGGATGTCCCGGAGCCGTATCAA
TGATGCTTTCCGTCTGAATGACAACAGCCTAGAGTTTCTGGGGATACAGCCAACACTTGGACCTCCTAAC
CAGCCCCCTGTTTCCATATGGCTGATTGTTTTTGGAGTTGTGATGGGAGTGATAGTGGTTGGCATTGTCA
TCCTGATCTTCACTGGGATCAGAGATCGGAAGAAGAAAAATAAAGCAAGAAGTGGAGAAAATCCTTATGC
CTCCATCGATATTAGCAAAGGAGAAAATAATCCAGGATTCCAAAACACTGATGATGTTCAGACCTCCTTT
GGTACCGAGACCTCCCAGGTGGCGCCCGCTGACTACAAAGACGATGACGACAAGTAATCTAGACAGTCA
